Addgene plasmid #215091: FLAG-CDT2
Purpose: Expresses FLAG-CDT2 in mammalian cells.
Depositing lab: Michele Pagano. Depositing organization: NYU Grossman School of Medicine. Publication: CDK-independent role of D-type cyclins in regulating DNA mismatch repair. Rona G, Miwatani-Minter B, Zhang Q, Goldberg HV, Kerzhnerman MA, Howard JB, Simoneschi D, Lane E, Hobbs JW, Sassani E, Wang AA, Keegan S, Laverty DJ, Piett CG, Pongor LS, Xu ML, Andrade J, Thomas A, Sicinski P, Askenazi M, Ueberheide B, Fenyo D, Nagel ZD, Pagano M. Mol Cell. 2024 Feb 29:S1097-2765(24)00129-1. doi: 10.1016/j.molcel.2024.02.010. PubMed 38458201.
Backbone
  Vector backbone: pcDNA 3.1
  Vector type: Mammalian Expression
  Selectable markers: Neomycin (select with G418)
Growth in bacteria
  Bacterial resistance: Ampicillin, 100 μg/mL
  Growth temperature: 37°C
  Growth strain: DH5alpha
  Copy number: High Copy
Gene/Insert
  Gene/Insert name: CDT2 (alt name: DTL)
  Species: H. sapiens (human)
  Entrez Gene: DTL (a.k.a. CDT2, DCAF2, L2DTL, RAMP)
  Promoter: CMV
  Tag / fusion protein: FLAG (N terminal on insert)
  Cloning method: Unknown
  Sequencing primers: 5′ CMV; 3′ BGHR
Terms and licenses: Academic/Nonprofit Terms; Industry Terms: Not Available to Industry
How to cite: FLAG-CDT2 was a gift from Michele Pagano (Addgene plasmid # 215091 ; http://n2t.net/addgene:215091 ; RRID:Addgene_215091)
