[The description below was written by a language model from this plasmid's Addgene catalogue record and pLannotate feature annotations shown in this document.]
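Description:
FLAG-CDT2 is a mammalian expression plasmid built on the pcDNA 3.1 backbone that drives production of human CDT2 (gene symbol DTL, also known as DCAF2, L2DTL or RAMP) carrying an N-terminal FLAG epitope. In the 7.6 kb sequenced record, the human cytomegalovirus immediate-early enhancer and promoter sit upstream of a T7 promoter, a short FLAG-coding segment (annotated as a fragment of 3xFLAG, consistent with a single FLAG tag) and the DTL open reading frame. The bovine growth hormone polyadenylation signal terminates the transcript. The T7 promoter is a standard backbone element that could support in vitro transcription. A short hit labelled as a truncated HIV-1 5' LTR at the end of the CMV promoter, along with small fragments of ble, lacI, bom and an extra SV40 promoter piece, look like automated-annotation matches to backbone sequence rather than functional parts.

Propagation in E. coli relies on a high-copy ColE1/pUC-type origin and the β-lactamase gene for ampicillin selection. An f1 origin is also present. For mammalian cells, an SV40 early promoter drives the neomycin phosphotransferase gene with an SV40 poly(A) signal, allowing G418 selection of stable transfectants.

CDT2 is the substrate-recognition adapter of the CRL4(CDT2) DDB1–CUL4 E3 ubiquitin ligase, which targets proteins such as CDT1, p21 and KMT5A for degradation during cell-cycle control and the DNA damage response. The stated purpose is simply to express FLAG-CDT2 in mammalian cells. The tag would allow detection or immunoprecipitation of the protein with anti-FLAG reagents, though the record does not describe specific experiments. The cloning method is not recorded.
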