Features (pLannotate 1.2.2; 21 found; start..end, strand, type, name):
     28..80      -  misc_feature   bom (fragment): basis of mobility region from pBR322
    235..614     +  enhancer       CMV enhancer: human cytomegalovirus immediate early enhancer
    615..818     +  promoter       CMV promoter: human cytomegalovirus (CMV) immediate early promoter
    814..847     +  LTR            5' LTR (truncated) (fragment): truncated 5' long terminal repeat (LTR) from HIV-1
    863..881     +  promoter       T7 promoter: promoter for bacteriophage T7 RNA polymerase
    926..950     +  CDS            3xFLAG (fragment): three tandem FLAG® epitope tags
    968..3154    +  CDS            DTL: DTL_HUMAN - Also known as CDT2, CDW1, DCAF2, L2DTL, RAMP. Experimental evidence at protein level: Swiss-Prot protein existence level 1. Substrate-specific adapter of a DCX (DDB1-CUL4-X-box) E3 ubiquitin-protein ligase complex required for cell cycle control, DNA damage response and translesion DNA synthesis. The DCX(DTL) complex, also named CRL4(CDT2) complex, mediates the polyubiquitination and subsequent degradation of CDT1, CDKN1A/p21(CIP1), FBH1, KMT5A and SDE2 (PubMed:16861906, PubMed:16949367, PubMed:16964240, PubMed:17085480, PubMed:18703516, PubMed:18794347, PubMed:18794348, PubMed:193
   3201..3425    +  polyA_signal   bGH poly(A) signal: bovine growth hormone polyadenylation signal
   3429..3450    +  promoter       SV40 promoter (fragment): SV40 enhancer and early promoter
   3471..3899    +  rep_origin     f1 ori (sequence partly withheld): f1 bacteriophage origin of replication; arrow indicates direction of (+) strand synthesis
   3913..4242    +  promoter       SV40 promoter: SV40 enhancer and early promoter
   4309..5100    +  CDS            neo: KKA2_KLEPN - Also known as kan, nptII. Experimental evidence at protein level: Swiss-Prot protein existence level 1. Resistance to kanamycin, neomycin, paromomycin, ribostamycin, butirosin and gentamicin B. From Klebsiella pneumoniae.
   5124..5282    +  CDS            ble (fragment): BLE_KLEPN - Experimental evidence at protein level: Swiss-Prot protein existence level 1. Binding protein with a strong affinity to the bleomycin family of antibiotics. Binds to CL990; an antimitotic-antibiotic compound. From Klebsiella pneumoniae.
   5277..5398    +  polyA_signal   SV40 poly(A) signal: SV40 polyadenylation signal
   5471..5487    -  protein_bind   lac operator: The lac repressor binds to the lac operator to inhibit transcription in E. coli. This inhibition can be relieved by adding lactose or isopropyl-β-D-thiogalactopyranoside (IPTG). lac repressor encoded by lacI
   5495..5525    -  promoter       lac promoter: promoter for the E. coli lac operon
   5540..5561    -  protein_bind   CAP binding site: CAP binding activates transcription in the presence of cAMP. E. coli catabolite activator protein
   5574..5666    -  CDS            lacI (fragment): lac repressor; lacI; The lac repressor binds to the lac operator to inhibit transcription in E. coli. This inhibition can be relieved by adding lactose or isopropyl-β-D-thiogalactopyranoside (IPTG).
   5849..6437    -  rep_origin     ori: high-copy-number ColE1/pMB1/pBR322/pUC origin of replication
   6608..7468    -  CDS            AmpR: β-lactamase; bla; confers resistance to ampicillin, carbenicillin, and related antibiotics
   7469..7573    -  promoter       AmpR promoter: bla
>Addgene plasmid #215091 | FLAG-CDT2 | addgene full sequence | sequence record 426783 | Addgene NGS Result
GACGGATCGGGAGATCTCCCGATCCCCTATGGTGCACTCTCAGTACAATCTGCTCTGATGCCGCATAGTT
AAGCCAGTATCTGCTCCCTGCTTGTGTGTTGGAGGTCGCTGAGTAGTGCGCGAGCAAAATTTAAGCTACA
ACAAGGCAAGGCTTGACCGACAATTGCATGAAGAATCTGCTTAGGGTTAGGCGTTTTGCGCTGCTTCGCG
ATGTACGGGCCAGATATACGCGTTGACATTGATTATTGACTAGTTATTAATAGTAATCAATTACGGGGTC
ATTAGTTCATAGCCCATATATGGAGTTCCGCGTTACATAACTTACGGTAAATGGCCCGCCTGGCTGACCG
CCCAACGACCCCCGCCCATTGACGTCAATAATGACGTATGTTCCCATAGTAACGCCAATAGGGACTTTCC
ATTGACGTCAATGGGTGGAGTATTTACGGTAAACTGCCCACTTGGCAGTACATCAAGTGTATCATATGCC
AAGTACGCCCCCTATTGACGTCAATGACGGTAAATGGCCCGCCTGGCATTATGCCCAGTACATGACCTTA
TGGGACTTTCCTACTTGGCAGTACATCTACGTATTAGTCATCGCTATTACCATGGTGATGCGGTTTTGGC
AGTACATCAATGGGCGTGGATAGCGGTTTGACTCACGGGGATTTCCAAGTCTCCACCCCATTGACGTCAA
TGGGAGTTTGTTTTGGCACCAAAATCAACGGGACTTTCCAAAATGTCGTAACAACTCCGCCCCATTGACG
CAAATGGGCGGTAGGCGTGTACGGTGGGAGGTCTATATAAGCAGAGCTCTCTGGCTAACTAGAGAACCCA
CTGCTTACTGGCTTATCGAAATTAATACGACTCACTATAGGGAGACCCAAGCTGGCTAGCGTTTAAACTT
AAGCTTGCCACCATGGATTACAAGGATGACGACGATAAGGGTACCGAGCTCGGATCCCTCTTCAATTCGG
TGCTCCGCCAGCCCCAGCTTGGCGTCCTGAGAAATGGATGGTCTTCACAATACCCTCTTCAATCCCTTCT
GACTGGTTATCAGTGCAGTGGTAATGATGAACACACTTCTTATGGAGAAACAGGAGTCCCAGTTCCTCCT
TTTGGATGTACCTTCTCTTCTGCTCCCAATATGGAACATGTACTAGCAGTTGCCAATGAAGAAGGCTTTG
TTCGATTGTATAACACAGAATCACAAAGTTTCAGAAAGAAGTGCTTCAAAGAATGGATGGCTCACTGGAA
TGCCGTCTTTGACCTGGCCTGGGTTCCTGGTGAACTTAAACTTGTTACAGCAGCAGGTGATCAAACAGCC
AAATTTTGGGACGTAAAAGCTGGTGAGCTGATTGGAACATGCAAAGGTCATCAATGCAGCCTCAAGTCAG
TTGCCTTTTCTAAGTTTGAGAAAGCTGTATTCTGTACGGGTGGAAGAGATGGCAACATTATGGTCTGGGA
TACCAGGTGCAACAAAAAAGATGGGTTTTATAGGCAAGTGAATCAAATCAGTGGAGCTCACAATACCTCA
GACAAGCAAACCCCTTCAAAACCCAAGAAGAAACAGAATTCAAAAGGACTTGCTCCTTCTGTGGATTTCC
AGCAAAGTGTTACTGTGGTCCTCTTTCAAGACGAGAATACCTTAGTCTCAGCAGGAGCTGTGGATGGGAT
AATCAAAGTATGGGATTTACGTAAGAATTATACTGCTTATCGACAAGAACCCATAGCATCCAAGTCTTTC
CTGTACCCAGGTAGCAGCACTCGAAAACTTGGATATTCAAGTCTGATTTTGGATTCCACTGGCTCTACTT
TATTTGCTAATTGCACAGACGATAACATCTACATGTTTAATATGACTGGGTTGAAGACTTCTCCAGTGGC
TATTTTCAATGGACACCAGAACTCTACCTTTTATGTAAAATCCAGCCTTAGTCCAGATGACCAGTTTTTA
GTCAGTGGCTCAAGTGATGAAGCTGCCTACATATGGAAGGTCTCCACACCCTGGCAACCTCCTACTGTGC
TCCTGGGTCATTCTCAAGAGGTCACGTCTGTGTGCTGGTGTCCATCTGACTTCACAAAGATTGCTACCTG
TTCTGATGACAATACACTAAAAATCTGGCGCTTGAATAGAGGCTTAGAGGAGAAACCAGGAGGTGATAAA
CTTTCCACGGTGGGTTGGGCCTCTCAGAAGAAAAAAGAGTCAAGACCTGGCCTAGTAACAGTAACGAGTA
GCCAGAGTACTCCTGCCAAAGCCCCCAGGGCAAAGTGCAATCCATCCAATTCTTCCCCGTCATCCGCAGC
TTGTGCCCCAAGCTGTGCTGGAGACCTCCCTCTTCCTTCAAATACTCCTACGTTCTCTATTAAAACCTCT
CCTGCCAAGGCCCGGTCTCCCATCAACAGAAGAGGCTCTGTCTCCTCCGTCTCTCCCAAGCCACCTTCAT
CTTTCAAGATGTCGATTAGAAACTGGGTGACCCGAACACCTTCCTCATCACCACCCATCACTCCACCTGC
TTCGGAGACCAAGATCATGTCTCCGAGAAAAGCCCTTATTCCTGTGAGCCAGAAGTCATCCCAAGCAGAG
GCTTGCTCTGAGTCTAGAAATAGAGTAAAGAGGAGGCTAGACTCAAGCTGTCTGGAGAGTGTGAAACAAA
AGTGTGTGAAGAGTTGTAACTGTGTGACTGAGCTTGATGGCCAAGTTGAAAATCTTCATTTGGATCTGTG
CTGCCTTGCTGGTAACCAGGAAGACCTTAGTAAGGACTCTCTAGGTCCTACCAAATCAAGCAAAATTGAA
GGAGCTGGTACCAGTATCTCAGAGCCTCCGTCTCCTATCAGTCCGTATGCTTCAGAAAGCTGTGGAACGC
TACCTCTTCCTTTGAGACCTTGTGGAGAAGGGTCTGAAATGGTAGGCAAAGAGAATAGTTCCCCAGAGAA
TAAAAACTGGTTGTTGGCCATGGCAGCCAAACGGAAGGCTGAGAATCCATCTCCACGAAGTCCGTCATCC
CAGACACCCAATTCCAGGAGACAGAGCGGAAAGAAATTGCCAAGCCCGGTCACCATCACGCCCAGCTCCA
TGAGGAAAATCTGCACATACTTCCATAGAAAGTCCCAGGAGGACTTCTGTGGTCCTGAACACTCAACAGA
ATTATAGCTCGAGTCTAGAGGGCCCGTTTAAACCCGCTGATCAGCCTCGACTGTGCCTTCTAGTTGCCAG
CCATCTGTTGTTTGCCCCTCCCCCGTGCCTTCCTTGACCCTGGAAGGTGCCACTCCCACTGTCCTTTCCT
AATAAAATGAGGAAATTGCATCGCATTGTCTGAGTAGGTGTCATTCTATTCTGGGGGGTGGGGTGGGGCA
GGACAGCAAGGGGGAGGATTGGGAAGACAATAGCAGGCATGCTGGGGATGCGGTGGGCTCTATGGCTTCT
GAGGCGGAAAGAACCAGCTGGGGCTCTAGGGGGTATCCCC
[124 nt withheld, positions 3471-3594]
C
[91 nt withheld, positions 3596-3686]
A
[49 nt withheld, positions 3688-3736]
CCTTTGACGTTGGAGTCCACGTTCTTT
[37 nt withheld, positions 3764-3800]
ACCCTATCTCGGTCTATTCTTTTGATTTATAAGGGATTTTGCCGATTTCGGCCTATTGGTTAAAAAATGA
GCTGATTTAACAAAAATTTAACGCGAATTAATTCTGTGGAATGTGTGTCAGTTAGGGTGTGGAAAGTCCC
CAGGCTCCCCAGCAGGCAGAAGTATGCAAAGCATGCATCTCAATTAGTCAGCAACCAGGTGTGGAAAGTC
CCCAGGCTCCCCAGCAGGCAGAAGTATGCAAAGCATGCATCTCAATTAGTCAGCAACCATAGTCCCGCCC
CTAACTCCGCCCATCCCGCCCCTAACTCCGCCCAGTTCCGCCCATTCTCCGCCCCATGGCTGACTAATTT
TTTTTATTTATGCAGAGGCCGAGGCCGCCTCTGCCTCTGAGCTATTCCAGAAGTAGTGAGGAGGCTTTTT
TGGAGGCCTAGGCTTTTGCAAAAAGCTCCCGGGAGCTTGTATATCCATTTTCGGATCTGATCAAGAGACA
GGATGAGGATCGTTTCGCATGATTGAACAAGATGGATTGCACGCAGGTTCTCCGGCCGCTTGGGTGGAGA
GGCTATTCGGCTATGACTGGGCACAACAGACAATCGGCTGCTCTGATGCCGCCGTGTTCCGGCTGTCAGC
GCAGGGGCGCCCGGTTCTTTTTGTCAAGACCGACCTGTCCGGTGCCCTGAATGAACTGCAGGACGAGGCA
GCGCGGCTATCGTGGCTGGCCACGACGGGCGTTCCTTGCGCAGCTGTGCTCGACGTTGTCACTGAAGCGG
GAAGGGACTGGCTGCTATTGGGCGAAGTGCCGGGGCAGGATCTCCTGTCATCTCACCTTGCTCCTGCCGA
GAAAGTATCCATCATGGCTGATGCAATGCGGCGGCTGCATACGCTTGATCCGGCTACCTGCCCATTCGAC
CACCAAGCGAAACATCGCATCGAGCGAGCACGTACTCGGATGGAAGCCGGTCTTGTCGATCAGGATGATC
TGGACGAAGAGCATCAGGGGCTCGCGCCAGCCGAACTGTTCGCCAGGCTCAAGGCGCGCATGCCCGACGG
CGAGGATCTCGTCGTGACCCATGGCGATGCCTGCTTGCCGAATATCATGGTGGAAAATGGCCGCTTTTCT
GGATTCATCGACTGTGGCCGGCTGGGTGTGGCGGACCGCTATCAGGACATAGCGTTGGCTACCCGTGATA
TTGCTGAAGAGCTTGGCGGCGAATGGGCTGACCGCTTCCTCGTGCTTTACGGTATCGCCGCTCCCGATTC
GCAGCGCATCGCCTTCTATCGCCTTCTTGACGAGTTCTTCTGAGCGGGACTCTGGGGTTCGAAATGACCG
ACCAAGCGACGCCCAACCTGCCATCACGAGATTTCGATTCCACCGCCGCCTTCTATGAAAGGTTGGGCTT
CGGAATCGTTTTCCGGGACGCCGGCTGGATGATCCTCCAGCGCGGGGATCTCATGCTGGAGTTCTTCGCC
CACCCCAACTTGTTTATTGCAGCTTATAATGGTTACAAATAAAGCAATAGCATCACAAATTTCACAAATA
AAGCATTTTTTTCACTGCATTCTAGTTGTGGTTTGTCCAAACTCATCAATGTATCTTATCATGTCTGTAT
ACCGTCGACCTCTAGCTAGAGCTTGGCGTAATCATGGTCATAGCTGTTTCCTGTGTGAAATTGTTATCCG
CTCACAATTCCACACAACATACGAGCCGGAAGCATAAAGTGTAAAGCCTGGGGTGCCTAATGAGTGAGCT
AACTCACATTAATTGCGTTGCGCTCACTGCCCGCTTTCCAGTCGGGAAACCTGTCGTGCCAGCTGCATTA
ATGAATCGGCCAACGCGCGGGGAGAGGCGGTTTGCGTATTGGGCGCTCTTCCGCTTCCTCGCTCACTGAC
TCGCTGCGCTCGGTCGTTCGGCTGCGGCGAGCGGTATCAGCTCACTCAAAGGCGGTAATACGGTTATCCA
CAGAATCAGGGGATAACGCAGGAAAGAACATGTGAGCAAAAGGCCAGCAAAAGGCCAGGAACCGTAAAAA
GGCCGCGTTGCTGGCGTTTTTCCATAGGCTCCGCCCCCCTGACGAGCATCACAAAAATCGACGCTCAAGT
CAGAGGTGGCGAAACCCGACAGGACTATAAAGATACCAGGCGTTTCCCCCTGGAAGCTCCCTCGTGCGCT
CTCCTGTTCCGACCCTGCCGCTTACCGGATACCTGTCCGCCTTTCTCCCTTCGGGAAGCGTGGCGCTTTC
TCATAGCTCACGCTGTAGGTATCTCAGTTCGGTGTAGGTCGTTCGCTCCAAGCTGGGCTGTGTGCACGAA
CCCCCCGTTCAGCCCGACCGCTGCGCCTTATCCGGTAACTATCGTCTTGAGTCCAACCCGGTAAGACACG
ACTTATCGCCACTGGCAGCAGCCACTGGTAACAGGATTAGCAGAGCGAGGTATGTAGGCGGTGCTACAGA
GTTCTTGAAGTGGTGGCCTAACTACGGCTACACTAGAAGAACAGTATTTGGTATCTGCGCTCTGCTGAAG
CCAGTTACCTTCGGAAAAAGAGTTGGTAGCTCTTGATCCGGCAAACAAACCACCGCTGGTAGCGGTGGTT
TTTTTGTTTGCAAGCAGCAGATTACGCGCAGAAAAAAAGGATCTCAAGAAGATCCTTTGATCTTTTCTAC
GGGGTCTGACGCTCAGTGGAACGAAAACTCACGTTAAGGGATTTTGGTCATGAGATTATCAAAAAGGATC
TTCACCTAGATCCTTTTAAATTAAAAATGAAGTTTTAAATCAATCTAAAGTATATATGAGTAAACTTGGT
CTGACAGTTACCAATGCTTAATCAGTGAGGCACCTATCTCAGCGATCTGTCTATTTCGTTCATCCATAGT
TGCCTGACTCCCCGTCGTGTAGATAACTACGATACGGGAGGGCTTACCATCTGGCCCCAGTGCTGCAATG
ATACCGCGAGACCCACGCTCACCGGCTCCAGATTTATCAGCAATAAACCAGCCAGCCGGAAGGGCCGAGC
GCAGAAGTGGTCCTGCAACTTTATCCGCCTCCATCCAGTCTATTAATTGTTGCCGGGAAGCTAGAGTAAG
TAGTTCGCCAGTTAATAGTTTGCGCAACGTTGTTGCCATTGCTACAGGCATCGTGGTGTCACGCTCGTCG
TTTGGTATGGCTTCATTCAGCTCCGGTTCCCAACGATCAAGGCGAGTTACATGATCCCCCATGTTGTGCA
AAAAAGCGGTTAGCTCCTTCGGTCCTCCGATCGTTGTCAGAAGTAAGTTGGCCGCAGTGTTATCACTCAT
GGTTATGGCAGCACTGCATAATTCTCTTACTGTCATGCCATCCGTAAGATGCTTTTCTGTGACTGGTGAG
TACTCAACCAAGTCATTCTGAGAATAGTGTATGCGGCGACCGAGTTGCTCTTGCCCGGCGTCAATACGGG
ATAATACCGCGCCACATAGCAGAACTTTAAAAGTGCTCATCATTGGAAAACGTTCTTCGGGGCGAAAACT
CTCAAGGATCTTACCGCTGTTGAGATCCAGTTCGATGTAACCCACTCGTGCACCCAACTGATCTTCAGCA
TCTTTTACTTTCACCAGCGTTTCTGGGTGAGCAAAAACAGGAAGGCAAAATGCCGCAAAAAAGGGAATAA
GGGCGACACGGAAATGTTGAATACTCATACTCTTCCTTTTTCAATATTATTGAAGCATTTATCAGGGTTA
TTGTCTCATGAGCGGATACATATTTGAATGTATTTAGAAAAATAAACAAATAGGGGTTCCGCGCACATTT
CCCCGAAAAGTGCCACCTGACGTC
